>Addgene plasmid #87525 | pTALEN-STAR-G | depositor full sequence | sequence record 170702 | Full Sequence
GACATTGATTATTGACTAGTTATTAATAGTAATCAATTACGGGGTCATTAGTTCATAGCCCATATATGGA
GTTCCGCGTTACATAACTTACGGTAAATGGCCCGCCTGGCTGACCGCCCAACGACCCCCGCCCATTGACG
TCAATAATGACGTATGTTCCCATAGTAACGCCAATAGGGACTTTCCATTGACGTCAATGGGTGGACTATT
TACGGTAAACTGCCCACTTGGCAGTACATCAAGTGTATCATATGCCAAGTACGCCCCCTATTGACGTCAA
TGACGGTAAATGGCCCGCCTGGCATTATGCCCAGTACATGACCTTATGGGACTTTCCTACTTGGCAGTAC
ATCTACGTATTAGTCATCGCTATTACCATGGGTCGAGGTGAGCCCCACGTTCTGCTTCACTCTCCCCATC
TCCCCCCCCTCCCCACCCCCAATTTTGTATTTATTTATTTTTTAATTATTTTGTGCAGCGATGGGGGCGG
GGGGGGGGGGGGCGCGCGCCAGGCGGGGCGGGGCGGGGCGAGGGGCGGGGCGGGGCGAGGCGGAGAGGTG
CGGCGGCAGCCAATCAGAGCGGCGCGCTCCGAAAGTTTCCTTTTATGGCGAGGCGGCGGCGGCGGCGGCC
CTATAAAAAGCGAAGCGCGCGGCGGGCGGGAGTCGCTGCGTTGCCTTCGCCCCGTGCCCCGCTCCGCGCC
GCCTCGCGCCGCCCGCCCCGGCTCTGACTGACCGCGTTACTCCCACAGGTGAGCGGGCGGGACGGCCCTT
CTCCTCCGGGCTGTAATTAGCGCTTGGTTTAATGACGGCTCGTTTCTTTTCTGTGGCTGCGTGAAAGCCT
TAAAGGGCTCCGGGAGGGCCCTTTGTGCGGGGGGGAGCGGCTCGGGGGGTGCGTGCGTGTGTGTGTGCGT
GGGGAGCGCCGCGTGCGGCCCGCGCTGCCCGGCGGCTGTGAGCGCTGCGGGCGCGGCGCGGGGCTTTGTG
CGCTCCGCGTGTGCGCGAGGGGAGCGCGGCCGGGGGCGGTGCCCCGCGGTGCGGGGGGGCTGCGAGGGGA
ACAAAGGCTGCGTGCGGGGTGTGTGCGTGGGGGGGTGAGCAGGGGGTGTGGGCGCGGCGGTCGGGCTGTA
ACCCCCCCCTGCACCCCCCTCCCCGAGTTGCTGAGCACGGCCCGGCTTCGGGTGCGGGGCTCCGTGCGGG
GCGTGGCGCGGGGCTCGCCGTGCCGGGCGGGGGGTGGCGGCAGGTGGGGGTGCCGGGCGGGGCGGGGCCG
CCTCGGGCCGGGGAGGGCTCGGGGGAGGGGCGCGGCGGCCCCGGAGCGCCGGCGGCTGTCGAGGCGCGGC
GAGCCGCAGCCATTGCCTTTTATGGTAATCGTGCGAGAGGGCGCAGGGACTTCCTTTGTCCCAAATCTGG
CGGAGCCGAAATCTGGGAGGCGCCGCCGCACCCCCTCTAGCGGGCGCGGGCGAAGCGGTGCGGCGCCGGC
AGGAAGGAAATGGGCGGGGAGGGCCTTCGTGCGTCGCCGCGCCGCCGTCCCCTTCTCCATCTCCAGCCTC
GGGGCTGCCGCAGGGGGACGGCTGCCTTCGGGGGGGACGGGGCAGGGCGGGGTTCGGCTTCTGGCGTGTG
ACCGGCGGCTCTAGAGCCTCTGCTAACCATGTTCATGCCTTCTTCTTTTTCCTACAGCTCCTGGGCAACG
TGCTGGTTGTTGTGCTGTCTCATCATTTTGGCAAAGAATTCCTCGAGGCCGCCACCATGGACTACAAAGA
CCATGACGGTGATTATAAAGATCATGACATCGATTACAAGGATGACGATGACAAGATGGCCCCCAAGAAG
AAGAGGAAGGTGGGCATTCACCGCGGGGTACCTATGGTGGACTTGAGGACACTCGGTTATTCGCAACAGC
AACAGGAGAAAATCAAGCCTAAGGTCAGGAGCACCGTCGCGCAACACCACGAGGCGCTTGTGGGGCATGG
CTTCACTCATGCGCATATTGTCGCGCTTTCACAGCACCCTGCGGCGCTTGGGACGGTGGCTGTCAAATAC
CAAGATATGATTGCGGCCCTGCCCGAAGCCACGCACGAGGCAATTGTAGGGGTCGGTAAACAGTGGTCGG
GAGCGCGAGCACTTGAGGCGCTGCTGACTGTGGCGGGTGAGCTTAGGGGGCCTCCGCTCCAGCTCGACAC
CGGGCAGCTGCTGAAGATCGCGAAGAGAGGGGGAGTAACAGCGGTAGAGGCAGTGCACGCCTGGCGCAAT
GCGCTCACCGGGGCCCCCTTGAACCTGCAGGATACGTTTATCAGTGATAAAGTGTCAAGCATGACAAAGT
TGCAGCCGAATACAGTGGTATCCTGCAGGTGCTCTGTCAGGACCACGGGCTTACGCCACAACAGGTGGTG
GCGATTGCATCTAATCACGGCGGACGCCCTGCCTTGGTGTCCATCGTAGCCCAATTGTCCAGGCCCGATC
CCGCGTTGGCTGCGTTAACGAATGACCATCTGGTGGCGTTGGCATGTCTTGGTGGACGACCCGCGCTCGA
TGCAGTCAAAAAGGGTCTGCCTCATGCTCCCGCATTGATCAAAAGAACCAACCGGCGGATTCCCGAGAGA
ACTTCCCATCGAGTCGCGGGATCCCAACTAGTCAAAAGTGAACTGGAGGAGAAGAAATCTGAACTTCGTC
ATAAATTGAAATATGTGCCTCATGAATATATTGAATTAATTGAAATTGCCAGAAATTCCACTCAGGATAG
AATTCTTGAAATGAAGGTAATGGAATTTTTTATGAAAGTTTATGGATATAGAGGTAAACATTTGGGTGGA
TCAAGGAAACCGGACGGAGCAATTTATACTGTCGGATCTCCTATTGATTACGGTGTGATCGTGGACACTA
AAGCTTATAGCGGAGGTTATAATCTGCCAATTGGCCAAGCAGATGAAATGCAACGATATGTCGAAGAAAA
TCAAACACGAAACAAACATATCAACCCTAATGAATGGTGGAAAGTCTATCCATCTTCTGTAACGGAATTT
AAGTTTTTATTTGTGAGTGGTCACTTTAAAGGAAACTACAAAGCTCAGCTTACACGATTAAATCATATCA
CTAATTGTAATGGAGCTGTTCTTAGTGTAGAAGAGCTTTTAATTGGTGGAGAAATGATTAAAGCCGGCAC
ATTAACCTTAGAGGAAGTCAGACGGAAATTTAATAACGGCGAGATAAACTTTAGATCTTAAGAGATCGAC
GGTATCGAGCGGCCGCTCGATAAGCTTGATATCGAATTCCGCCCCTCTCCCTCCCCCCCCCCTAACGTTA
CTGGCCGAAGCCGCTTGGAATAAGGCCGGTGTGCGTTTGTCTATATGTTATTTTCCACCATATTGCCGTC
TTTTGGCAATGTGAGGGCCCGGAAACCTGGCCCTGTCTTCTTGACGAGCATTCCTAGGGGTCTTTCCCCT
CTCGCCAAAGGAATGCAAGGTCTGTTGAATGTCGTGAAGGAAGCAGTTCCTCTGGAAGCTTCTTGAAGAC
AAACAACGTCTGTAGCGACCCTTTGCAGGCAGCGGAACCCCCCACCTGGCGACAGGTGCCTCTGCGGCCA
AAAGCCACGTGTATAAGATACACCTGCAAAGGCGGCACAACCCCAGTGCCACGTTGTGAGTTGGATAGTT
GTGGAAAGAGTCAAATGGCTCTCCTCAAGCGTATTCAACAAGGGGCTGAAGGATGCCCAGAAGGTACCCC
ATTGTATGGGATCTGATCTGGGGCCTCGGTGCACATGCTTTACATGTGTTTAGTCGAGGTTAAAAAACGT
CTAGGCCCCCCGAACCACGGGGACGTGGTTTTCCTTTGAAAAACACGATGATAATATGGCCACAACCATG
ACCGAGTACAAGCCCACGGTGCGCCTCGCCACCCGCGACGACGTCCCCCGGGCCGTACGCACCCTCGCCG
CCGCGTTCGCCGACTACCCCGCCACGCGCCACACCGTCGATCCGGACCGCCACATCGAGCGGGTCACCGA
GCTGCAAGAACTCTTCCTCACGCGCGTCGGGCTCGACATCGGCAAGGTGTGGGTCGCGGACGACGGCGCC
GCGGTGGCGGTCTGGACCACGCCGGAGAGCGTCGAAGCGGGGGCGGTGTTCGCCGAGATCGGCCCGCGCA
TGGCCGAGTTGAGCGGTTCCCGGCTGGCCGCGCAGCAACAGATGGAAGGCCTCCTGGCGCCGCACCGGCC
CAAGGAGCCCGCGTGGTTCCTGGCCACCGTCGGCGTCTCGCCCGACCACCAGGGCAAGGGTCTGGGCAGC
GCCGTCGTGCTCCCCGGAGTGGAGGCGGCCGAGCGCGCCGGGGTGCCCGCCTTCCTGGAGACCTCCGCGC
CCCGCAACCTCCCCTTCTACGAGCGGCTCGGCTTCACCGTCACCGCCGACGTCGAGGTGCCCGAAGGACC
GCGCACCTGGTGCATGACCCGCAAGCCCGGTGCCTGACGCCCGCCCCACGACCCGCAGCGCCCGACCGAA
AGGAGCGCACGACCCCATGCATCGATGATCTAGAGCTCGCTGATCAGCCTCGACTGTGCCTTCTAGTTGC
CAGCCATCTGTTGTTTGCCCCTCCCCCGTGCCTTCCTTGACCCTGGAAGGTGCCACTCCCACTGTCCTTT
CCTAATAAAATGAGGAAATTGCATCGCATTGTCTGAGTAGGTGTCATTCTATTCTGGGGGGTGGGGTGGG
GCAGGACAGCAAGGGGGAGGATTGGGAAGACAATAGCAGGCATGCTGGGGATGCGGTGGGCTCTATGGCT
TCTGAGGCGGAAAGAACCTGCAGCCCAAGCTTGGCGTAATCATGGTCATAGCTGTTTCCTGTGTGAAATT
GTTATCCGCTCACAATTCCACACAACATACGAGCCGGAAGCATAAAGTGTAAAGCCTGGGGTGCCTAATG
AGTGAGCTAACTCACATTAATTGCGTTGCGCTCACTGCCCGCTTTCCAGTCGGGAAACCTGTCGTGCCAG
CGGATCCGCATCTCAATTAGTCAGCAACCATAGTCCCGCCCCTAACTCCGCCCATCCCGCCCCTAACTCC
GCCCAGTTCCGCCCATTCTCCGCCCCATGGCTGACTAATTTTTTTTATTTATGCAGAGGCCGAGGCCGCC
TCGGCCTCTGAGCTATTCCAGAAGTAGTGAGGAGGCTTTTTTGGAGGCCTAGGCTTTTGCAAAAAGCTAA
CTTGTTTATTGCAGCTTATAATGGTTACAAATAAAGCAATAGCATCACAAATTTCACAAATAAAGCATTT
TTTTCACTGCATTCTAGTTGTGGTTTGTCCAAACTCATCAATGTATCTTATCATGTCTGGATCCGCTGCA
TTAATGAATCGGCCAACGCGCGGGGAGAGGCGGTTTGCGTATTGGGCGCTCTTCCGCTTCCTCGCTCACT
GACTCGCTGCGCTCGGTCGTTCGGCTGCGGCGAGCGGTATCAGCTCACTCAAAGGCGGTAATACGGTTAT
CCACAGAATCAGGGGATAACGCAGGAAAGAACATGTGAGCAAAAGGCCAGCAAAAGGCCAGGAACCGTAA
AAAGGCCGCGTTGCTGGCGTTTTTCCATAGGCTCCGCCCCCCTGACGAGCATCACAAAAATCGACGCTCA
AGTCAGAGGTGGCGAAACCCGACAGGACTATAAAGATACCAGGCGTTTCCCCCTGGAAGCTCCCTCGTGC
GCTCTCCTGTTCCGACCCTGCCGCTTACCGCATACCTGTCCGCCTTTCTCCCTTCGGGAAGCGTGGCGCT
TTCTCAATGCTCACGCTGTAGGTATCTCAGTTCGGTGTAGGTCGTTCGCTCCAAGCTGGGCTGTGTGCAC
GAACCCCCCGTTCAGCCCGACCGCTGCGCCTTATCCGGTAACTATCGTCTTGAGTCCAACCCGGTAAGAC
ACGACTTATCGCCACTGGCAGCAGCCACTGGTAACAGGATTAGCAGAGCGAGGTATGTAGGCGGTGCTAC
AGAGTTCTTGAAGTGGTGGCCTAACTACGGCTACACTAGAAGGACAGTATTTGGTATCTGCGCTCTGCTG
AAGCCAGTTACCTTCGGAAAAAGAGTTGGTAGCTCTTGATCCGGCAAACAAACCACCGCTGGTAGCGGTG
GTTTTTTTGTTTGCAAGCAGCAGATTACGCGCAGAAAAAAAGGATCTCAAGAAGATCCTTTGATCTTTTC
TACGGGGTCTGACGCTCAGTGGAACGAAAACTCACGTTAAGGGATTTTGGTCATGAGATTATCAAAAAGG
ATCTTCACCTAGATCCTTTTAAATTAAAAATGAAGTTTTAAATCAATCTAAAGTATATATGAGTAAACTT
GGTCTGACAGTTACCAATGCTTAATCAGTGAGGCACCTATCTCAGCGATCTGTCTATTTCGTTCATCCAT
AGTTGCCTGACTCCCCGTCGTGTAGATAACTACGATACGGGAGGGCTTACCATCTGGCCCCAGTGCTGCA
ATGATACCGCGAGACCCACGCTCACCGGCTCCAGATTTATCAGCAATAAACCAGCCAGCCGGAAGGGCCG
AGCGCAGAAGTGGTCCTGCAACTTTATCCGCCTCCATCCAGTCTATTAATTGTTGCCGGGAAGCTAGAGT
AAGTAGTTCGCCAGTTAATAGTTTGCGCAACGTTGTTGCCATTGCTACAGGCATCGTGGTGTCACGCTCG
TCGTTTGGTATGGCTTCATTCAGCTCCGGTTCCCAACGATCAAGGCGAGTTACATGATCCCCCATGTTGT
GCAAAAAAGCGGTTAGCTCCTTCGGTCCTCCGATCGTTGTCAGAAGTAAGTTGGCCGCAGTGTTATCACT
CATGGTTATGGCAGCACTGCATAATTCTCTTACTGTCATGCCATCCGTAAGATGCTTTTCTGTGACTGGT
GAGTACTCAACCAAGTCATTCTGAGAATAGTGTATGCGGCGACCGAGTTGCTCTTGCCCGGCGTCAATAC
GGGATAATACCGCGCCACATAGCAGAACTTTAAAAGTGCTCATCATTGGAAAACGTTCTTCGGGGCGAAA
ACTCTCAAGGATCTTACCGCTGTTGAGATCCAGTTCGATGTAACCCACTCGTGCACCCAACTGATCTTCA
GCATCTTTTACTTTCACCAGCGTTTCTGGGTGAGCAAAAACAGGAAGGCAAAATGCCGCAAAAAAGGGAA
TAAGGGCGACACGGAAATGTTGAATACTCATACTCTTCCTTTTTCAATGACCGCTTTGGAAAAACAAAGA
CTGTATTTCCTGGAAATTAATGTTTATTCAATAAACTGTGTATTCAGCTATATCACATAGTGGTGAGGCT
GAAATGAGGCGGGAAGAGGCGGTTGGGGCTTAATTATATCAATTTGGGTGGCCCCACAGCGCCTCCAAGG
CGCCAGTCCTGTTTTGACAAGTTGCCTCTGGAAGCCTCTACAATGCCTCTCTTCTTTTTCTCCAGAGTAA
GCGGAGGCCAGGGGCCCCCGGCCTCTGCTTAATACTAAAAAAAACAGCTGTTGTCATAGTAATGATTGGG
TGGAAACATTCCAGGCCTGGGTGGAGAGGCTTTTTGCTTCCTCTTGCAAAACCACACTGACATTCCAGGC
CTGGGTGGAGAGGCTTTTTGCTTCCTCTTGCAAAACCACACTGCCCTCTGGAGGGCAGTTGCCTAGCAAC
TAACTAAAAGAGGATGTCGCACGGCCAGCTGCGGTCAGTTAGTCACTTCCTGCTTAACTGACTTGACATT
TTCTATTTTAAGAGTCGGGAGGAAAATTACTGTGTTGGAGGCCCTCCGCCATCTTCTGAAGCTGAATCGA
ATTAACTTGTTTATTGCAGCTTATAATGGTTACAAATAAAGCAATAGCATCACAAATTTCACAAATAAAG
CATTTTTTTCACTGCATTCTAGTTGTGGTTTGTCCAAACTCATCAATGTATCTTATCATGTCTGGATCTG
ATATCATCGTC
Features (pLannotate 1.2.2; 25 found; start..end, strand, type, name):
      1..380     +  enhancer       CMV enhancer: human cytomegalovirus immediate early enhancer
    383..658     +  promoter       chicken β-actin promoter: No description available
    659..1667    +  intron         chimeric intron: chimera between introns from chicken β-actin and rabbit β-globin
   1740..1805    +  CDS            3xFLAG: three tandem FLAG® epitope tags, followed by an enterokinase cleavage site
   1857..2267    +  CDS            avrXa10 (fragment): AVX10_XANOO - Experimental evidence at protein level: Swiss-Prot protein existence level 1. Avirulence protein. Induces the hypersensitive response (HR)in rice plants carrying the resistance gene Xa10. Activity depends on the presence of the core repeat domains; replacement with repeat domains from other proteins (AvrBs3 of X.euvesicatoria (AC P14727) or AvrXa7 of this organism) does not elicit the HR. Probably acts as a transcription factor in its host plant (rice) to induce plant resistance or disease. From Xanthomonas oryzae pv. oryzae.
   2301..2327    +  CDS            TetR (fragment): tetracycline resistance regulatory protein; tetR
   2420..2626    +  CDS            avrBs3 (fragment): AVRB3_XANEU - Experimental evidence at protein level: Swiss-Prot protein existence level 1. Avirulence protein. Acts as a transcription factor in C.annuum plants. In susceptible plants lacking the Bs3 resistance gene induces expression of a number of genes, including genes homologous to a family of auxin-induced genes, alpha-expansin genes, pectate lyase, anthocyanidin glucoside rhamnosyl transferase and at least one transcription factor, UPA20. Their expression leads to plant hypertrophy in mesophyll cells, probably mainly mediated by UPA20 (PubMed:17962565). In resistant plants induces the h
   2615..3202    +  CDS            FokI cleavage domain: nonspecific DNA cleavage domain of the FokI endonuclease (Li et al., 1992) must dimerize to be catalytically active
   3237..3260    -  misc_feature   MCS (fragment): pBluescript multiple cloning site
   3262..3834    +  misc_feature   IRES: internal ribosome entry site (IRES) of the encephalomyocarditis virus (EMCV)
   3848..4447    +  CDS            PuroR: puromycin N-acetyltransferase; pac from Streptomyces alboniger; confers resistance to puromycin
   4534..4758    +  polyA_signal   bGH poly(A) signal: bovine growth hormone polyadenylation signal
   4762..4778    +  promoter       SV40 promoter (fragment): SV40 enhancer and early promoter
   4829..4845    -  protein_bind   lac operator: The lac repressor binds to the lac operator to inhibit transcription in E. coli. This inhibition can be relieved by adding lactose or isopropyl-β-D-thiogalactopyranoside (IPTG). lac repressor encoded by lacI
   4853..4883    -  promoter       lac promoter: promoter for the E. coli lac operon
   4898..4919    -  protein_bind   CAP binding site: CAP binding activates transcription in the presence of cAMP. E. coli catabolite activator protein
   4932..4971    -  CDS            lacI (fragment): lac repressor; lacI; The lac repressor binds to the lac operator to inhibit transcription in E. coli. This inhibition can be relieved by adding lactose or isopropyl-β-D-thiogalactopyranoside (IPTG).
   4978..5000    +  promoter       SV40 promoter (fragment): SV40 enhancer and early promoter
   5024..5159    +  rep_origin     SV40 ori: SV40 origin of replication
   5179..5313    +  polyA_signal   SV40 poly(A) signal: SV40 polyadenylation signal
   5315..5369    -  CDS            lacI (fragment): lac repressor; lacI; The lac repressor binds to the lac operator to inhibit transcription in E. coli. This inhibition can be relieved by adding lactose or isopropyl-β-D-thiogalactopyranoside (IPTG).
   5552..6140    -  rep_origin     ori: high-copy-number ColE1/pMB1/pBR322/pUC origin of replication
   6311..7171    -  CDS            AmpR: β-lactamase; bla; confers resistance to ampicillin, carbenicillin, and related antibiotics
   7172..7188    -  promoter       AmpR promoter (fragment): bla
   7774..7908    +  polyA_signal   SV40 poly(A) signal: SV40 polyadenylation signal
