[The description below was written by a language model from this plasmid's Addgene catalogue record and pLannotate feature annotations shown in this document.]
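Description:
pTALEN-STAR-G is an empty mammalian expression destination vector for building TAL effector nucleases, derived from a pCAG-GFP-IRES-puro backbone. It is about 7.9 kb and is propagated in E. coli as a high-copy plasmid through a ColE1/pUC-type origin with ampicillin selection (β-lactamase). Remnants of lac regulatory elements and short SV40 promoter fragments in the backbone appear to be cloning vestiges. An SV40 origin of replication and SV40 polyadenylation signals are also annotated.

The expression cassette is driven by the CAG promoter arrangement: CMV immediate-early enhancer, chicken β-actin promoter and a chimeric β-actin/β-globin intron. Downstream lies an open reading frame scaffold beginning with a 3xFLAG epitope tag, followed by a segment matching the N-terminal region of a Xanthomonas TAL effector (annotated as an avrXa10 fragment). After a short intervening stretch, a segment matching a TAL effector C-terminal region (avrBs3 fragment) runs into the FokI nuclease cleavage domain. The gap between the two TAL flanks, where only a small spurious TetR-like match is annotated, is presumably where a custom array of DNA-binding repeats is inserted. The associated publication title points to isothermal assembly for this step, but the record does not detail the cloning junctions or explain the "G" suffix. An EMCV IRES then links puromycin N-acetyltransferase to the same transcript, which ends at a bGH polyadenylation signal.

Once a repeat array is installed, the vector expresses a FLAG-tagged TALEN monomer, and transfected cells can be enriched with puromycin. Because FokI must dimerize to cut, such constructs are normally used in pairs targeting adjacent half-sites for genome editing.
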