Addgene plasmid #87525: pTALEN-STAR-G
Purpose: (Empty Backbone) Destination vector for TALEN construction
Depositing lab: Steve Pollard. Depositing organization: University of Edinburgh. Publication: STAR: a simple TAL effector assembly reaction using isothermal assembly. Gogolok S, Garcia-Diaz C, Pollard SM. Sci Rep. 2016 Sep 12;6:33209. doi: 10.1038/srep33209. PubMed 27615025.
Backbone
  Vector backbone: pCAG-GFP-IRES-puro
  Vector type: TALEN, Synthetic Biology
  Selectable markers: Puromycin
Growth in bacteria
  Bacterial resistance: Ampicillin, 100 μg/mL
  Growth temperature: 37°C
  Growth strain: DH5alpha
  Copy number: High Copy
Gene/Insert
  Gene/Insert name: None
Terms and licenses: Academic/Nonprofit Terms; Industry Terms: Not Available to Industry
How to cite: pTALEN-STAR-G was a gift from Steve Pollard (Addgene plasmid # 87525 ; http://n2t.net/addgene:87525 ; RRID:Addgene_87525)
