>Addgene plasmid #87525 | pTALEN-STAR-G | depositor partial sequence | sequence record 170703 | Functional TALEN domains incl. DBD insertion site
ATGGACTACAAAGACCATGACGGTGATTATAAAGATCATGACATCGATTACAAGGATGACGATGACAAGA
TGGCCCCCAAGAAGAAGAGGAAGGTGGGCATTCACCGCGGGGTACCTATGGTGGACTTGAGGACACTCGG
TTATTCGCAACAGCAACAGGAGAAAATCAAGCCTAAGGTCAGGAGCACCGTCGCGCAACACCACGAGGCG
CTTGTGGGGCATGGCTTCACTCATGCGCATATTGTCGCGCTTTCACAGCACCCTGCGGCGCTTGGGACGG
TGGCTGTCAAATACCAAGATATGATTGCGGCCCTGCCCGAAGCCACGCACGAGGCAATTGTAGGGGTCGG
TAAACAGTGGTCGGGAGCGCGAGCACTTGAGGCGCTGCTGACTGTGGCGGGTGAGCTTAGGGGGCCTCCG
CTCCAGCTCGACACCGGGCAGCTGCTGAAGATCGCGAAGAGAGGGGGAGTAACAGCGGTAGAGGCAGTGC
ACGCCTGGCGCAATGCGCTCACCGGGGCCCCCTTGAACCTGCAGGATACGTTTATCAGTGATAAAGTGTC
AAGCATGACAAAGTTGCAGCCGAATACAGTGGTATCCTGCAGGTGCTCTGTCAGGACCACGGGCTTACGC
CACAACAGGTGGTGGCGATTGCATCTAATCACGGCGGACGCCCTGCCTTGGTGTCCATCGTAGCCCAATT
GTCCAGGCCCGATCCCGCGTTGGCTGCGTTAACGAATGACCATCTGGTGGCGTTGGCATGTCTTGGTGGA
CGACCCGCGCTCGATGCAGTCAAAAAGGGTCTGCCTCATGCTCCCGCATTGATCAAAAGAACCAACCGGC
GGATTCCCGAGAGAACTTCCCATCGAGTCGCGGGATCCCAACTAGTCAAAAGTGAACTGGAGGAGAAGAA
ATCTGAACTTCGTCATAAATTGAAATATGTGCCTCATGAATATATTGAATTAATTGAAATTGCCAGAAAT
TCCACTCAGGATAGAATTCTTGAAATGAAGGTAATGGAATTTTTTATGAAAGTTTATGGATATAGAGGTA
AACATTTGGGTGGATCAAGGAAACCGGACGGAGCAATTTATACTGTCGGATCTCCTATTGATTACGGTGT
GATCGTGGACACTAAAGCTTATAGCGGAGGTTATAATCTGCCAATTGGCCAAGCAGATGAAATGCAACGA
TATGTCGAAGAAAATCAAACACGAAACAAACATATCAACCCTAATGAATGGTGGAAAGTCTATCCATCTT
CTGTAACGGAATTTAAGTTTTTATTTGTGAGTGGTCACTTTAAAGGAAACTACAAAGCTCAGCTTACACG
ATTAAATCATATCACTAATTGTAATGGAGCTGTTCTTAGTGTAGAAGAGCTTTTAATTGGTGGAGAAATG
ATTAAAGCCGGCACATTAACCTTAGAGGAAGTCAGACGGAAATTTAATAACGGCGAGATAAACTTTAGAT
CTTAA
