>Addgene plasmid #87525 | pTALEN-STAR-G | depositor partial sequence | sequence record 170704 | half repeat encoding NH
CTTACGCCACAACAGGTGGTGGCGATTGCATCTAATCACGGCGGACGCCCTGCCTTGGTG
