>Addgene plasmid #87525 | pTALEN-STAR-G | addgene partial sequence | sequence record 174791 | Addgene Partial NGS Result
CCGCCTCGGGCCGGGGAGGGCTCGGGGGAGGGGCGCGGCGGCCCCCGGAGCGCCGGCGGCTGTCGAGGCG
CGGCGAGCCGCAGCCATTGCCTTTTATGGTAATCGTGCGAGAGGGCGCAGGGACTTCCTTTGTCCCAAAT
CTGTGCGGAGCCGAAATCTGGGAGGCGCCGCCGCACCCCCTCTAGCGGGCGCGGGGCGAAGCGGTGCGGC
GCCGGCAGGAAGGAAATGGGCGGGGAGGGCCTTCGTGCGTCGCCGCGCCGCCGTCCCCTTCTCCCTCTCC
AGCCTCGGGGCTGTCCGCGGGGGGACGGCTGCCTTCGGGGGGGACGGGGCAGGGCGGGGTTCGGCTTCTG
GCGTGTGACCGGCGGCTCTAGAGCCTCTGCTAACCATGTTCATGCCTTCTTCTTTTTCCTACAGCTCCTG
GGCAACGTGCTGGTTATTGTGCTGTCTCATCATTTTGGCAAAGAATTCCTCGAGGCCGCCACCATGGACT
ACAAAGACCATGACGGTGATTATAAAGATCATGACATCGATTACAAGGATGACGATGACAAGATGGCCCC
CAAGAAGAAGAGGAAGGTGGGCATTCACCGCGGGGTACCTATGGTGGACTTGAGGACACTCGGTTATTCG
CAACAGCAACAGGAGAAAATCAAGCCTAAGGTCAGGAGCACCGTCGCGCAACACCACGAGGCGCTTGTGG
GGCATGGCTTCACTCATGCGCATATTGTCGCGCTTTCACAGCACCCTGCGGCGCTTGGGACGGTGGCTGT
CAAATACCAAGATATGATTGCGGCCCTGCCCGAAGCCACGCACGAGGCAATTGTAGGGGTCGGTAAACAG
TGGTCGGGAGCGCGAGCACTTGAGGCGCTGCTGACTGTGGCGGGTGAGCTTAGGGGGCCTCCGCTCCAGC
TCGACACCGGGCAGCTGCTGAAGATCGCGAAGAGAGGGGGAGTAACAGCGGTAGAGGCAGTGCACGCCTG
GCGCAATGCGCTCACCGGGGCCCCCTTGAACCTGCAGGATACGTTTATCAGTGATAAAGTGTCAAGCATG
ACAAAGTTGCAGCCGAATACAGTGGTATCCTGCAGGTGCTCTGTCAGGACCACGGGCTTACGCCACAACA
GGTGGTGGCGATTGCATCTAATCACGGCGGACGCCCTGCCTTGGTGTCCATCGTAGCCCAATTGTCCAGG
CCCGATCCCGCGTTGGCTGCGTTAACGAATGACCATCTGGTGGCGTTGGCATGTCTTGGTGGACGACCCG
CGCTCGATGCAGTCAAAAAGGGTCTGCCTCATGCTCCCGCATTGATCAAAAGAACCAACCGGCGGATTCC
CGAGAGAACTTCCCATCGAGTCGCGGGATCCCAACTAGTCAAAAGTGAACTGGAGGAGAAGAAATCTGAA
CTTCGTCATAAATTGAAATATGTGCCTCATGAATATATTGAATTAATTGAAATTGCCAGAAATTCCACTC
AGGATAGAATTCTTGAAATGAAGGTAATGGAATTTTTTATGAAAGTTTATGGATATAGAGGTAAACATTT
GGGTGGATCAAGGAAACCGGACGGAGCAATTTATACTGTCGGATCTCCTATTGATTACGGTGTGATCGTG
GACACTAAAGCTTATAGCGGAGGTTATAATCTGCCAATTGGCCAAGCAGATGAAATGCAACGATATGTCG
AAGAAAATCAAACACGAAACAAACATATCAACCCTAATGAATGGTGGAAAGTCTATCCATCTTCTGTAAC
GGAATTTAAGTTTTTATTTGTGAGTGGTCACTTTAAAGGAAACTACAAAGCTCAGCTTACACGATTAAAT
CATATCACTAATTGTAATGGAGCTGTTCTTAGTGTAGAAGAGCTTTTAATTGGTGGAGAAATGATTAAAG
CCGGCACATTAACCTTAGAGGAAGTCAGACGGAAATTTAATAACGGCGAGATAAACTTTAGATCTTAAGA
GATCGACGGTATCGAGCGGCCGCTCGATAAGCTTGATATCGAATTCCGCCCCCCCCCCCTCTCCCTCCCC
CCCCCCTAACGTTACTGGCCGAAGCCGCTTGGAATAAGGCCGGTGTGCGTTTGTCTATATGTTATTTTCC
ACCATATTGCCGTCTTTTGGCAATGTGAGGGCCCGGAAACCTGGCCCTGTCTTCTTGACGAGCATTCCTA
GGGGTCTTTCCCCTCTCGCCAAAGGAATGCAAGGTCTGTTGAATGTCGTGAAGGAAGCAGTTCCTCTGGA
AGCTTCTTGAAGACAAACAACGTCTGTAGCGACCCTTTGCAGGCAGCGGAACCCCCCACCTGGCGACAGG
TGCCTCTGCGGCCAAAAGCCACGTGTATAAGATACACCTGCAAAGGCGGCACAACCCCAGTGCCACGTTG
TGAGTTGGATAGTTGTGGAAAGAGTCAAATGGCTCTCCTCAAGCGTATTCAACAAGGGGCTGAAGGATGC
CCAGAAGGTACCCCATTGTATGGGATCTGATCTGGGGCCTCGGTGCACATGCTTTACATGTGTTTAGTCG
AGGTTAAAAAAACGTCTAGGCCCCCCGAACCACGGGGACGTGGTTTTCCTTTGAAAAACACGATGATAAT
ATGGCCACAACCATGACCGAGTACAAGCCCACGGTGCGCCTCGCCACCCGCGACGACGTCCCCAGGGCCG
TACGCACCCTCGCCGCCGCGTTCGCCGACTACCCCGCCACGCGCCACACCGTCGATCCGGACCGCCACAT
CGAGCGGGTCACCGAGCTGCAAGAACTCTTCCTCACGCGCGTCGGGCTCGACATCGGCAAGGTGTGGGTC
GCGGACGACGGCGCCGCGGTGGCGGTCTGGACCACGCCGGAGAGCGTCGAAGCGGGGGCGGTGTTCGCCG
AGATCGGCCCGCGCATGGCCGAGTTGAGCGGTTCCCGGCTGGCCGCGCAGCAACAGATGGAAGGCCTCCT
GGCGCCGCACCGGCCCAAGGAGCCCGCGTGGTTCCTGGCCACCGTCGGCGTCTCGCCCGACCACCAGGGC
AAGGGTCTGGGCAGCGCCGTCGTGCTCCCCGGAGTGGAGGCGGCCGAGCGCGCCGGGGTGCCCGCCTTCC
TGGAGACCTCCGCGCCCCGCAACCTCCCCTTCTACGAGCGGCTCGGCTTCACCGTCACCGCCGACGTCGA
GGTGCCCGAAGGACCGCGCACCTGGTGCATGACCCGCAAGCCCGGTGCCTGACGCCCGCCCCACGACCCG
CAGCGCCCGACCGAAAGGAGCGCACGACCCCATGCATCGATGATCTAGAGCTCGCTGATCAGCCTCGACT
GTGCCTTCTAGTTGCCAGCCATCTGTTGTTTGCCCCTCCCCCGTGCCTTCCTTGACCCTGGAAGGTGCCA
CTCCCACTGTCCTTTCCTAATAAAATGAGGAAATTGCATCGCATTGTCTGAGTAGGTGTCATTCTATTCT
GGGGGGTGGGGTGGGGCAGGACAGCAAGGGGGAGGATTGGGAAGACAATAGCAGGCATGCTGGGGATGCG
GTGGGCTCTATGGCTTCTGAGGCGGAAAGAACCTGCAGCCCAAGCTTGGCGTAATCATGGTCATAGCTGT
TTCCTGTGTGAAATTGTTATCCGCTCACAATTCCACACAACATACGAGCCGGAAGCATAAAGTGTAAAGC
CTGGGGTGCCTAATGAGTGAGCTAACTCACATTAATTGCGTTGCGCTCACTGCCCGCTTTCCAGTCGGGA
AACCTGTCGTGCCAGCGGATCCGCATCTCAATTAGTCAGCAACCATAGTCCCGCCCCTAACTCCGCCCAT
CCCGCCCCTAACTCCGCCCAGTTCCGCCCATTCTCCGCCCCATGGCTGACTAATTTTTTTTATTTATGCA
GAGGCCGAGGCCGCCTCGGCCTCTGAGCTATTCCAGAAGTAGTGAGGAGGCTTTTTTGGAGGCCTAGGCT
TTTGCAAAAAGCTAACTTGTTTATTGCAGCTTATAATGGTTACAAATAAAGCAATAGCATCACAAATTTC
ACAAATAAAGCATTTTTTTCACTGCATTCTAGTTGTGGTTTGTCCAAACTCATCAATGTATCTTATCATG
TCTGGATCCGCTGCATTAATGAATCGGCCAACGCGCGGGGAGAGGCGGTTTGCGTATTGGGCGCTCTTCC
GCTTCCTCGCTCACTGACTCGCTGCGCTCGGTCGTTCGGCTGCGGCGAGCGGTATCAGCTCACTCAAAGG
CGGTAATACGGTTATCCACAGAATCAGGGGATAACGCAGGAAAGAACATGTGAGCAAAAGGCCAGCAAAA
GGCCAGGAACCGTAAAAAGGCCGCGTTGCTGGCGTTTTTCCATAGGCTCCGCCCCCCTGACGAGCATCAC
AAAAATCGACGCTCAAGTCAGAGGTGGCGAAACCCGACAGGACTATAAAGATACCAGGCGTTTCCCCCTG
GAAGCTCCCTCGTGCGCTCTCCTGTTCCGACCCTGCCGCTTACCGCATACCTGTCCGCCTTTCTCCCTTC
GGGAAGCGTGGCGCTTTCTCATAGCTCACGCTGTAGGTATCTCAGTTCGGTGTAGGTCGTTCGCTCCAAG
CTGGGCTGTGTGCACGAACCCCCCGTTCAGCCCGACCGCTGCGCCTTATCCGGTAACTATCGTCTTGAGT
CCAACCCGGTAAGACACGACTTATCGCCACTGGCAGCAGCCACTGGTAACAGGATTAGCAGAGCGAGGTA
TGTAGGCGGTGCTACAGAGTTCTTGAAGTGGTGGCCTAACTACGGCTACACTAGAAGAACAGTATTTGGT
ATCTGCGCTCTGCTGAAGCCAGTTACCTTCGGAAAAAGAGTTGGTAGCTCTTGATCCGGCAAACAAACCA
CCGCTGGTAGCGGTGGTTTTTTTGTTTGCAAGCAGCAGATTACGCGCAGAAAAAAAGGATCTCAAGAAGA
TCCTTTGATCTTTTCTACGGGGTCTGACGCTCAGTGGAACGAAAACTCACGTTAAGGGATTTTGGTCATG
AGATTATCAAAAAGGATCTTCACCTAGATCCTTTTAAATTAAAAATGAAGTTTTAAATCAATCTAAAGTA
TATATGAGTAAACTTGGTCTGACAGTTACCAATGCTTAATCAGTGAGGCACCTATCTCAGCGATCTGTCT
ATTTCGTTCATCCATAGTTGCCTGACTCCCCGTCGTGTAGATAACTACGATACGGGAGGGCTTACCATCT
GGCCCCAGTGCTGCAATGATACCGCGAGACCCACGCTCACCGGCTCCAGATTTATCAGCAATAAACCAGC
CAGCCGGAAGGGCCGAGCGCAGAAGTGGTCCTGCAACTTTATCCGCCTCCATCCAGTCTATTAATTGTTG
CCGGGAAGCTAGAGTAAGTAGTTCGCCAGTTAATAGTTTGCGCAACGTTGTTGCCATTGCTACAGGCATC
GTGGTGTCACGCTCGTCGTTTGGTATGGCTTCATTCAGCTCCGGTTCCCAACGATCAAGGCGAGTTACAT
GATCCCCCATGTTGTGCAAAAAAGCGGTTAGCTCCTTCGGTCCTCCGATCGTTGTCAGAAGTAAGTTGGC
CGCAGTGTTATCACTCATGGTTATGGCAGCACTGCATAATTCTCTTACTGTCATGCCATCCGTAAGATGC
TTTTCTGTGACTGGTGAGTACTCAACCAAGTCATTCTGAGAATAGTGTATGCGGCGACCGAGTTGCTCTT
GCCCGGCGTCAATACGGGATAATACCGCGCCACATAGCAGAACTTTAAAAGTGCTCATCATTGGAAAACG
TTCTTCGGGGCGAAAACTCTCAAGGATCTTACCGCTGTTGAGATCCAGTTCGATGTAACCCACTCGTGCA
CCCAACTGATCTTCAGCATCTTTTACTTTCACCAGCGTTTCTGGGTGAGCAAAAACAGGAAGGCAAAATG
CCGCAAAAAAGGGAATAAGGGCGACACGGAAATGTTGAATACTCATACTCTTCCTTTTTCAATGACCGCT
TTGGAAAAACAAAGACTGTATTTCCTGGAAATTAATGTTTATTCAATAAACTGTGTATTCAGCTATATTC
ACATAGTGGTGAGGCTGAAATGAGGCGGGAAGAGGCGGTTGGGGCTTAATTATATCAATTTGGGTGGCCC
CACAGCGCCTCCAAGGCGCCAGTCCTGTTTTGACAAGTTGCCTCTGGAAGCCTCTCTTCTTTTTCTCCAG
AGTAAGCGGAGGCCAGGGGCCCCCGGCCTCTGCTTAATACTAAAAAAAACAGCTGTTGTCATAGTAATGA
TTGGGTGGAAACATTCCAGGCCTGGGTGGAGAGGCTTTTTGCTTCCTCTTGCAAAACCACACTGACATTC
CAGGCCTGGGTGGAGAGGCTTTTTGCTTCCTCTTGCAAAACCACACTGCCCTCTGGAGGGCAGTTGCCTA
GCAACTAATTAAAAGAGGATGTCGCACGGCCAGCTGCGGTCAGTTAGTCACTTCCTGCTTAACTGACTTG
ACATTTTCTATTTTAAGAGTCGGGAGGAAAATTACTGTGTTGGAGGCCCTCCGCCATCTTCTGAAGCTGA
ATCGAATTAACTTGTTTATTGCAGCTTATAATGGTTACAAATAAAGCAATAGCATCACAAATTTCACAAA
TAAAGCATTTTTTTCACTGCATTCTAGTTGTGGTTTGTCCAAACTCATCAATGTATCTTATCATGTCTGG
ATCTGATATCATCGTC
